>Addgene plasmid #58561 | P2r-P3 Ste3pmCherry | depositor partial sequence | sequence record 90666 | Ste3p-mCherry
GGGGACAACTTTGTATAATAAAGTTGCCAAGTTACCTAAGAGGTGTACGATATTTTTTTCTTTTATATAT
ATGATTTTCTCTATTCATTTTTTAGTTTTTTTTGATACATAAGCGAATCGCACATTGCGCAACTTCAATT
TGTTGATTCGCCAAAGTATTCTTACCATAAAACAACCATTCGTTGCTTTACCCTTTCGTAATCATTTACC
GTGATAACCATAATCAGAAACTTATTATTTCAGCCTAGTAGACCGGCCAAGCAGGCCTTGTAATGTTTCT
CTTGATTGCTTGAATCTTTTAAGCAGCCAAATCTTTCCAAAAAAATGCAATTATCAGAACAAAACTATTT
AAGGTGACTTCTCCGTATTTACACCACCAGAAGCGTTCTGGCTCCCCTTTTCTCTAAACGTTAAACATTT
TACAATTGAAATGTTACCAATCCTATATTATTGTACCACATTGCCAGATTTATGAACTCTGGGTATGGGT
GCTAATTTTCGTTAGAAGCGCTGGTACAATTTTCTCTGTCATTGTGACACTAATTAGGAAACTTCTCGAC
TATCAATGTGTAAATGAAGGAATAATGGCGGAAACTTTGAAACTTTGTCAATAATTGCATCATTGGATGC
GTTTCATTTGGCCGTTATCACGGAGAGGCAGAGTTCTCTCCACAATTTGGGCAGAAGTCTTTTGAAAAGA
CATATATATATATATATATGTATATGAGTGGATGCTTAAGGTAAGAATAATTTCTGAATTCCCAAGTATT
CATTTTGTGCAGTATTCACATATTCTATTTTATTGCTTTTTAACTTTAGAGGCAATTAAATTTGTGTAGG
AAAGGCAAAATACTATCAAAATTTTCATGGTGAGCAAGGGCGAGGAGGATAACATGGCCATCATCAAGGA
GTTCATGAGATTCAAGGTGCACATGGAGGGCTCCGTGAACGGCCACGAGTTCGAGATCGAGGGCGAGGGC
GAGGGCAGACCCTACGAGGGCACCCAGACCGCCAAGCTGAAGGTGACCAAGGGTGGCCCCCTGCCCTTCG
CCTGGGACATCCTGTCCCCTCAGTTCATGTACGGCTCCAAGGCCTACGTGAAGCACCCCGCCGACATCCC
CGACTACTTGAAGCTGTCCTTCCCCGAGGGCTTCAAGTGGGAGAGAGTGATGAACTTCGAGGACGGCGGC
GTGGTGACCGTGACCCAGGACTCCTCCCTGCAGGACGGCGAGTTCATCTACAAGGTGAAGTTGAGAGGCA
CCAACTTCCCCTCCGACGGCCCCGTAATGCAGAAGAAGACCATGGGCTGGGAGGCCTCCTCCGAGAGAAT
GTACCCCGAGGACGGCGCCCTGAAGGGCGAGATCAAGCAGAGGCTGAAGCTGAAGGACGGCGGCCACTAC
GACGCTGAGGTCAAGACCACCTACAAGGCCAAGAAGCCCGTGCAGCTGCCCGGCGCCTACAACGTCAACA
TCAAGTTGGACATCACCTCCCACAACGAGGACTACACCATTGTGGAACAATATGAAAGAGCTGAAGGTAG
ACATTCTACTGGTGGTATGGATGAATTGTACAAATAACCACTTTGTACAAGAAAGCTGTCCCC
