>Addgene plasmid #58561 | P2r-P3 Ste3pmCherry | addgene partial sequence | sequence record 92516 | M13pUC-Fwd 5'-CCCAGTCACGACGTTGTAAAACG-3'
CTACAGGTCACTAATACCATCTAAGTAGTTGGTTCATAGTGACTGCATATGTTGTGTTTTACAGTATTAT
GTAGTCTGTTTTTTATGCAAAATCTAATTTAATATATTGATATTTATATCATTTTACGTTTCTCGTTCAA
CTTTCTTGTACAAAGTGGTTATTTGTACAATTCATCCATACCACCAGTAGAATGTCTACCTTCAGCTCTT
TCATATTGTTCCACAATGGTGTAGTCCTCGTTGTGGGAGGTGATGTCCAACTTGATGTTGACGTTGTAGG
CGCCGGGCAGCTGCACGGGCTTCTTGGCCTTGTAGGTGGTCTTGACCTCAGCGTCGTAGTGGCCGCCGTC
CTTCAGCTTCAGCCTCTGCTTGATCTCGCCCTTCAGGGCGCCGTCCTCGGGGTACATTCTCTCGGAGGAG
GCCTCCCAGCCCATGGTCTTCTTCTGCATTACGGGGCCGTCGGAGGGGAAGTTGGTGCCTCTCAACTTCA
CCTTGTAGATGAACTCGCCGTCCTGCAGGGAGGAGTCCTGGGTCACGGTCACCACGCCGCCGTCCTCGAA
GTTCATCACTCTCTCCCACTTGAAGCCCTCGGGGAAGGACAGCTTCAAGTAGTCGGGGATGTCGGCGGGG
TGCTTCACGTAGGCCTTGGAGCCGTACATGAACTGAGGGGACAGGATGTCCCAGGCGAAGGGCAGGGGGC
CACCCTTGGTCACCTTCAGCTTG
