>Addgene plasmid #58561 | P2r-P3 Ste3pmCherry | addgene partial sequence | sequence record 92519 | M13-Rev 5'-CAGGAAACAGCTATGACC-3'
CGCTACCATGGAGCTCCAAATAATGATTTTATTTTGACTGATAGTGACCTGTTCGTTGCAACAAATTGAT
AAGCAATGCTTTTTTATAATGCCAACTTTGTATAATAAAGTTGCCAAGTTACCTAAGAGGTGTACGATAT
TTTTTTCTTTTATATATATGATTTTCTCTATTCATTTTTTAGTTTTTTTTGATACATAAGCGAATCGCAC
ATTGCGCAACTTCAATTTGTTGATTCGCCAAAGTATTCTTACCATAAAACAACCATTCGTTGCTTTACCC
TTTCGTAATCATTTACCGTGATAACCATAATCAGAAACTTATTATTTCAGCCTAGTAGACCGGCCAAGCA
GGCCTTGTAATGTTTCTCTTGATTGCTTGAATCTTTTAAGCAGCCAAATCTTTCCAAAAAAATGCAATTA
TCAGAACAAAACTATTTAAGGTGACTTCTCCGTATTTACACCACCAGAAGCGTTCTGGCTCCCCTTTTCT
CTAAACGTTAAACATTTTACAATTGAAATGTTACCAATCCTATATTATTGTACCACATTGCCAGATTTAT
GAACTCTGGGTATGGGTGCTAATTTTCGTTAGAAGCGCTGGTACAATTTTCTCTGTCATTGTGACACTAA
TTAGGAAACTTCTCGACTATCAATGTGTAAATGAAGGAATAATGGCGGAAACTTTGAAACTTTGTCAATA
ATTGCATCATTGGATGCGTTTCATTTGGCCGTTATCACGGAGAGGCAGAG
