[The description below was written by a language model from this plasmid's Addgene catalogue record.]
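Description:
P2r-P3 Ste3pmCherry is a Gateway entry clone built in the Invitrogen pDONR P2r-P3 backbone, the donor vector that supplies the third (3′) position in MultiSite Gateway assemblies. It is propagated in E. coli under kanamycin selection and is recorded as low copy. The record does not include a feature table, so the origin of replication and the exact attachment sites flanking the insert are not documented here. In general, a BP reaction into this donor produces an entry clone whose insert is flanked by attR2 and attL3 sites, which allows it to be joined with the first- and second-position entry clones in an LR reaction into a compatible destination vector.

The insert is a cassette of about 1.5 kb in which the Saccharomyces cerevisiae STE3 promoter drives the red fluorescent protein mCherry. It was introduced by Gateway recombination and is noted as lying in reverse orientation, so in an assembled construct it should be transcribed in the opposite direction to the neighbouring elements. STE3 encodes the a-factor pheromone receptor and is expressed specifically in MATα haploid cells, so this promoter-reporter fusion should act as a fluorescent marker of α mating type. No terminator, tags or yeast selection marker are listed.

As an entry clone, the plasmid is not intended for direct expression in yeast. It serves as a modular building block for assembling multi-part yeast constructs that need a mating-type-specific mCherry reporter, for example to identify or sort cells by mating type. The record does not state the specific downstream application.
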