Addgene plasmid #58561: P2r-P3 Ste3pmCherry
Purpose: pDONR P2r-P3 carrying the STE3 promoter mCherry fusion (reverse orientation)
Depositing lab: Leonid Kruglyak. Depositing organization: Princeton University.
Backbone
  Vector backbone: pDONR P2r-P3
  Backbone manufacturer: Invitrogen
  Modifications to backbone: Insertion of Ste3promoter controlling mCherry by Gateway cloning
  Vector type: Gateway Entry
Growth in bacteria
  Bacterial resistance: Kanamycin, 50 μg/mL
  Growth temperature: 37°C
  Growth strain: DH5alpha
  Copy number: Low Copy
Gene/Insert
  Gene/Insert name: Ste3promoter-mCherry
  Species: S. cerevisiae (budding yeast)
  Insert size (bp): 1505
Terms and licenses: Academic/Nonprofit Terms; Industry Terms: Not Available to Industry
How to cite: P2r-P3 Ste3pmCherry was a gift from Leonid Kruglyak (Addgene plasmid # 58561 ; http://n2t.net/addgene:58561 ; RRID:Addgene_58561)
